Addgene plasmid #32190: pTALEN_v2 (NG)
Depositing lab: Feng Zhang. Depositing organization: Broad Institute. Publication: A transcription activator-like effector toolbox for genome engineering. Sanjana NE, Cong L, Zhou Y, Cunniff MM, Feng G, Zhang F. Nat Protoc. 2012 Jan 5;7(1):171-92. doi: 10.1038/nprot.2011.431. PubMed 22222791.
Backbone
  Vector backbone: pCMV
  Vector type: Mammalian Expression
Growth in bacteria
  Bacterial resistance: Chloramphenicol and Ampicillin, 25 & 100 μg/mL
  Growth temperature: 37°C
  Growth strain: ccdB Survival
  Copy number: High Copy
Gene/Insert
  Gene/Insert name: TALE Nuclease, NG for 0.5 repeat
Terms and licenses: Academic/Nonprofit Terms; Industry Terms: Not Available to Industry
How to cite: pTALEN_v2 (NG) was a gift from Feng Zhang (Addgene plasmid # 32190 ; http://n2t.net/addgene:32190 ; RRID:Addgene_32190)
