[The description below was written by a language model from this plasmid's Addgene catalogue record and pLannotate feature annotations shown in this document.]
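Description:
pTALEN_v2 (NG) is a mammalian expression plasmid on a pCMV backbone that serves as a cloning destination for building custom TALE nucleases. It replicates in E. coli at high copy from a ColE1/pUC-type origin and carries an ampicillin resistance gene on the backbone. A second bacterial marker, chloramphenicol acetyltransferase, sits inside the expression cassette next to the ccdB toxin gene. Because ccdB kills ordinary laboratory strains, the empty vector must be propagated in a ccdB-tolerant strain under both antibiotics.

The expression cassette is driven by the CMV enhancer and promoter, with a T7 promoter just downstream, and ends in a bovine growth hormone polyadenylation signal. Within it, an N-terminal segment of a Xanthomonas TAL effector (annotated by homology to AvrXa10) precedes the CmR/ccdB stuffer, which is followed by a C-terminal TAL effector segment (annotated as AvrBs3-like) joined to the catalytic cleavage domain of the FokI restriction enzyme. The stuffer occupies the position where an assembled array of TALE DNA-binding repeats is inserted. Replacing it removes the toxin, providing negative selection against uncut backbone, and produces a continuous TALE–FokI open reading frame. The "NG" in the name indicates that the final half-repeat already present in the backbone carries the NG repeat-variable diresidue, which in the TALE code generally specifies thymine as the last base of the target site. The catalogue entry implies that this plasmid is one of a set differing in that half-repeat.

An SV40 promoter-driven hygromycin resistance gene with an SV40 polyadenylation signal is also annotated, which could allow selection in mammalian cells. Completed constructs are normally used in pairs, since FokI must dimerise across a spacer to cut DNA for targeted genome editing.
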