Features (pLannotate 1.2.2; 25 found; start..end, strand, type, name):
     86..674     +  rep_origin     ori: high-copy-number ColE1/pMB1/pBR322/pUC origin of replication
    899..916     +  terminator     rrnB T2 terminator (fragment): transcription terminator T2 from the E. coli rrnB gene
    941..960     -  CDS            lacZα (fragment): LacZα fragment of β-galactosidase; lacZ fragment
   1416..1432    +  protein_bind   lac operator: The lac repressor binds to the lac operator to inhibit transcription in E. coli. This inhibition can be relieved by adding lactose or isopropyl-β-D-thiogalactopyranoside (IPTG). lac repressor encoded by lacI
   1459..1838    +  enhancer       CMV enhancer: human cytomegalovirus immediate early enhancer
   1839..2042    +  promoter       CMV promoter: human cytomegalovirus (CMV) immediate early promoter
   2038..2071    +  LTR            5' LTR (truncated) (fragment): truncated 5' long terminal repeat (LTR) from HIV-1
   2087..2105    +  promoter       T7 promoter: promoter for bacteriophage T7 RNA polymerase
   2179..2646    +  CDS            avrXa10 (fragment): AVX10_XANOO - Experimental evidence at protein level: Swiss-Prot protein existence level 1. Avirulence protein. Induces the hypersensitive response (HR)in rice plants carrying the resistance gene Xa10. Activity depends on the presence of the core repeat domains; replacement with repeat domains from other proteins (AvrBs3 of X.euvesicatoria (AC P14727) or AvrXa7 of this organism) does not elicit the HR. Probably acts as a transcription factor in its host plant (rice) to induce plant resistance or disease. From Xanthomonas oryzae pv. oryzae.
   2677..2707    +  promoter       lac UV5 promoter: E. coli lac promoter with an "up" mutation
   2731..2760    +  promoter       cat promoter (fragment): promoter of the E. coli cat gene encoding chloramphenicol acetyltransferase
   2761..3420    +  CDS            CmR: chloramphenicol acetyltransferase; cat; confers resistance to chloramphenicol
   3599..3757    +  CDS            ccdA (fragment): CCDA_ECO57 - Also known as H, letA. Experimental evidence at protein level: Swiss-Prot protein existence level 1. Antitoxin component of a type II toxin-antitoxin (TA) system which inhibits the post-segregational killing (PSK) of plasmid-free cells, also referred to as a plasmid addiction system. Binds to and blocks the activity of CcdB; will also remove bound CcdB protein from the CcdB-GyrA complex by forming a CcdA-CcdB complex, a process termed rejuvenation. Functions as a transcriptional corepressor for the ccdAB operon, repression also requires CcdB (By similarity). From Escherichia coli
   3762..4064    +  CDS            ccdB: CCDB_ECOLI - Also known as G, letB, letD. Experimental evidence at protein level: Swiss-Prot protein existence level 1. Toxic component of a type II toxin-antitoxin (TA) system, functioning in plasmid maintainence. Responsible for the post- segregational killing (PSK) of plasmid-free cells, also referred to as a plasmid addiction system. Half-life of over 2 hours. Cell killing by CcdB is accompanied by filamentation, defects in chromosome and plasmid segregation, defects in cell division, formation of anucleate cells, decreased DNA synthesis and plasmid loss. Interferes with the activity of DN
   4176..4382    +  CDS            avrBs3 (fragment): AVRB3_XANEU - Experimental evidence at protein level: Swiss-Prot protein existence level 1. Avirulence protein. Acts as a transcription factor in C.annuum plants. In susceptible plants lacking the Bs3 resistance gene induces expression of a number of genes, including genes homologous to a family of auxin-induced genes, alpha-expansin genes, pectate lyase, anthocyanidin glucoside rhamnosyl transferase and at least one transcription factor, UPA20. Their expression leads to plant hypertrophy in mesophyll cells, probably mainly mediated by UPA20 (PubMed:17962565). In resistant plants induces the h
   4371..4958    +  CDS            fokIR (fragment): T2F1_PLAOK - Also known as rfoKI. Experimental evidence at protein level: Swiss-Prot protein existence level 1. Recognizes the double-stranded sequence 5'-GGATG-3'/3'-CATCC- 5' and cleaves respectively 14 bases after G-1 and 13 bases before C-1. From Planomicrobium okeanokoites (Planococcus okeanokoites) (Flavobacterium okeanokoites).
   4982..5093    +  polyA_signal   bGH poly(A) signal: bovine growth hormone polyadenylation signal
   5094..5202    +  rep_origin     f1 ori (fragment): f1 bacteriophage origin of replication; arrow indicates direction of (+) strand synthesis
   5216..5545    +  promoter       SV40 promoter: SV40 enhancer and early promoter
   5594..6619    +  CDS            HygR: aminoglycoside phosphotransferase from E. coli; aph(4)-Ia; confers resistance to hygromycin
   6629..6754    +  CDS            ble (fragment): BLE_KLEPN - Experimental evidence at protein level: Swiss-Prot protein existence level 1. Binding protein with a strong affinity to the bleomycin family of antibiotics. Binds to CL990; an antimitotic-antibiotic compound. From Klebsiella pneumoniae.
   6749..6870    +  polyA_signal   SV40 poly(A) signal: SV40 polyadenylation signal
   6923..7783    -  CDS            AmpR: β-lactamase; bla; confers resistance to ampicillin, carbenicillin, and related antibiotics
   7786..7882    -  promoter       AmpR promoter (fragment): bla
   7912..7936    -  CDS            KanR (fragment): aminoglycoside phosphotransferase; aph(3')-Ia; confers resistance to kanamycin
>Addgene plasmid #32190 | pTALEN_v2 (NG) | depositor full sequence | sequence record 37604 | pTALEN_v2 (NG) sequence 7961 bps
CTCATGACCAAAATCCCTTAACGTGAGTTACGCGCGCGTCGTTCCACTGAGCGTCAGACCCCGTAGAAAA
GATCAAAGGATCTTCTTGAGATCCTTTTTTTCTGCGCGTAATCTGCTGCTTGCAAACAAAAAAACCACCG
CTACCAGCGGTGGTTTGTTTGCCGGATCAAGAGCTACCAACTCTTTTTCCGAAGGTAACTGGCTTCAGCA
GAGCGCAGATACCAAATACTGTTCTTCTAGTGTAGCCGTAGTTAGCCCACCACTTCAAGAACTCTGTAGC
ACCGCCTACATACCTCGCTCTGCTAATCCTGTTACCAGTGGCTGCTGCCAGTGGCGATAAGTCGTGTCTT
ACCGGGTTGGACTCAAGACGATAGTTACCGGATAAGGCGCAGCGGTCGGGCTGAACGGGGGGTTCGTGCA
CACAGCCCAGCTTGGAGCGAACGACCTACACCGAACTGAGATACCTACAGCGTGAGCTATGAGAAAGCGC
CACGCTTCCCGAAGGGAGAAAGGCGGACAGGTATCCGGTAAGCGGCAGGGTCGGAACAGGAGAGCGCACG
AGGGAGCTTCCAGGGGGAAACGCCTGGTATCTTTATAGTCCTGTCGGGTTTCGCCACCTCTGACTTGAGC
GTCGATTTTTGTGATGCTCGTCAGGGGGGCGGAGCCTATGGAAAAACGCCAGCAACGCGGCCTTTTTACG
GTTCCTGGCCTTTTGCTGGCCTTTTGCTCACATGTTCTTTCCTGCGTTATCCCCTGATTCTGTGGATAAC
CGTATTACCGCCTTTGAGTGAGCTGATACCGCTCGCCGCAGCCGAACGACCGAGCGCAGCGAGTCAGTGA
GCGAGGAAGCGGAAGGCGAGAGTAGGGAACTGCCAGGCATCAAACTAAGCAGAAGGCCCCTGACGGATGG
CCTTTTTGCGTTTCTACAAACTCTTTCTGTGTTGTAAAACGACGGCCAGTCTTAAGCTCGGGCCCCCTGG
GCGGTTCTGATAACGAGTAATCGTTAATCCGCAAATAACGTAAAAACCCGCTTCGGCGGGTTTTTTTATG
GGGGGAGTTTAGGGAAAGAGCATTTGTCAGAATATTTAAGGGCGCCTGTCACTTTGCTTGATATATGAGA
ATTATTTAACCTTATAAATGAGAAAAAAGCAACGCACTTTAAATAAGATACGTTGCTTTTTCGATTGATG
AACACCTATAATTAAACTATTCATCTATTATTTATGATTTTTTGTATATACAATATTTCTAGTTTGTTAA
AGAGAATTAAGAAAATAAATCTCGAAAATAATAAAGGGAAAATCAGTTTTTGATATCAAAATTATACATG
TCAACGATAATACAAAATATAATACAAACTATAAGATGTTATCAGTATTTATTATCATTTAGAATAAATT
TTGTGTCGCCCTTAATTGTGAGCGGATAACAATTACGAGCTTCATGCACAGTGGCGTTGACATTGATTAT
TGACTAGTTATTAATAGTAATCAATTACGGGGTCATTAGTTCATAGCCCATATATGGAGTTCCGCGTTAC
ATAACTTACGGTAAATGGCCCGCCTGGCTGACCGCCCAACGACCCCCGCCCATTGACGTCAATAATGACG
TATGTTCCCATAGTAACGCCAATAGGGACTTTCCATTGACGTCAATGGGTGGAGTATTTACGGTAAACTG
CCCACTTGGCAGTACATCAAGTGTATCATATGCCAAGTACGCCCCCTATTGACGTCAATGACGGTAAATG
GCCCGCCTGGCATTATGCCCAGTACATGACCTTATGGGACTTTCCTACTTGGCAGTACATCTACGTATTA
GTCATCGCTATTACCATGGTGATGCGGTTTTGGCAGTACATCAATGGGCGTGGATAGCGGTTTGACTCAC
GGGGATTTCCAAGTCTCCACCCCATTGACGTCAATGGGAGTTTGTTTTGGCACCAAAATCAACGGGACTT
TCCAAAATGTCGTAACAACTCCGCCCCATTGACGCAAATGGGCGGTAGGCGTGTACGGTGGGAGGTCTAT
ATAAGCAGAGCTCTCTGGCTAACTAGAGAACCCACTGCTTACTGGCTTATCGAAATTAATACGACTCACT
ATAGGGGCCACCATGGACTATAAGGACCACGACGGAGACTACAAGGATCATGATATTGATTACAAAGACG
ATGACGATAAGATGGCCCCAAAGAAGAAGCGGAAGGTCGGTATCCACGGAGTCCCAGCAGCCGTAGATTT
GAGAACTTTGGGATATTCACAGCAGCAGCAGGAAAAGATCAAGCCCAAAGTGAGGTCGACAGTCGCGCAG
CATCACGAAGCGCTGGTGGGTCATGGGTTTACACATGCCCACATCGTAGCCTTGTCGCAGCACCCTGCAG
CCCTTGGCACGGTCGCCGTCAAGTACCAGGACATGATTGCGGCGTTGCCGGAAGCCACACATGAGGCGAT
CGTCGGTGTGGGGAAACAGTGGAGCGGAGCCCGAGCGCTTGAGGCCCTGTTGACGGTCGCGGGAGAGCTG
AGAGGGCCTCCCCTTCAGCTGGACACGGGCCAGTTGCTGAAGATCGCGAAGCGGGGAGGAGTCACGGCGG
TCGAGGCGGTGCACGCGTGGCGCAATGCGCTCACGGGAGCACCCCTCAACCTGACAGAGACCGCGGCCGC
ATTAGGCACCCCAGGCTTTACACTTTATGCTTCCGGCTCGTATAATGTGTGGATTTTGAGTTAGGATCCG
TCGAGATTTTCAGGAGCTAAGGAAGCTAAAATGGAGAAAAAAATCACTGGATATACCACCGTTGATATAT
CCCAATGGCATCGTAAAGAACATTTTGAGGCATTTCAGTCAGTTGCTCAATGTACCTATAACCAGACCGT
TCAGCTGGATATTACGGCCTTTTTAAAGACCGTAAAGAAAAATAAGCACAAGTTTTATCCGGCCTTTATT
CACATTCTTGCCCGCCTGATGAATGCTCATCCGGAATTCCGTATGGCAATGAAAGACGGTGAGCTGGTGA
TATGGGATAGTGTTCACCCTTGTTACACCGTTTTCCATGAGCAAACTGAAACGTTTTCATCGCTCTGGAG
TGAATACCACGACGATTTCCGGCAGTTTCTACACATATATTCGCAAGATGTGGCGTGTTACGGTGAAAAC
CTGGCCTATTTCCCTAAAGGGTTTATTGAGAATATGTTTTTCGTCTCAGCCAATCCCTGGGTGAGTTTCA
CCAGTTTTGATTTAAACGTGGCCAATATGGACAACTTCTTCGCCCCCGTTTTCACCATGGGCAAATATTA
TACGCAAGGCGACAAGGTGCTGATGCCGCTGGCGATTCAGGTTCATCATGCCGTTTGTGATGGCTTCCAT
GTCGGCAGAATGCTTAATGAATTACAACAGTACTGCGATGAGTGGCAGGGCGGGGCGTAAAGATCTGGAT
CCGGCTTACTAAAAGCCAGATAACAGTATGCGTATTTGCGCGCTGATTTTTGCGGTATAAGAATATATAC
TGATATGTATACCCGAAGTATGTCAAAAAGAGGTATGCTATGAAGCAGCGTATTACAGTGACAGTTGACA
GCGACAGCTATCAGTTGCTCAAGGCATATATGATGTCAATATCTCCGGTCTGGTAAGCACAACCATGCAG
AATGAAGCCCGTCGTCTGCGTGCCGAACGCTGGAAAGCGGAAAATCAGGAAGGGATGGCTGAGGTCGCCC
GGTTTATTGAAATGAACGGCTCTTTTGCTGACGAGAACAGGGGCTGGTGAAATGCAGTTTAAGGTTTACA
CCTATAAAAGAGAGAGCCGTTATCGTCTGTTTGTGGATGTACAGAGTGATATTATTGACACGCCCGGGCG
ACGGATGGTGATCCCCCTGGCCAGTGCACGTCTGCTGTCAGATAAAGTCTCCCGTGAACTTTACCCGGTG
GTGCATATCGGGGATGAAAGCTGGCGCATGATGACCACCGATATGGCCAGTGTGCCGGTCTCCGTTATCG
GGGAAGAAGTGGCTGATCTCAGCCACCGCGAAAATGACATCAAAAACGCCATTAACCTGATGTTCTGGGG
AATATAAATGTCAGGCTCCCTTATACACAGCCAGTCTGCAGGTCGACGGTCTCGACTCACGCCTGAGCAG
GTAGTGGCTATTGCATCCAACGGAGGGGGCAGACCCGCACTGGAGTCAATCGTGGCCCAGCTTTCGAGGC
CGGACCCCGCGCTGGCCGCACTCACTAATGATCATCTTGTAGCGCTGGCCTGCCTCGGCGGACGACCCGC
CTTGGATGCGGTGAAGAAGGGGCTCCCGCACGCGCCTGCATTGATTAAGCGGACCAACAGAAGGATTCCC
GAGAGGACATCACATCGAGTGGCAGGTTCCCAACTCGTGAAGAGTGAACTTGAGGAGAAAAAGTCGGAGC
TGCGGCACAAATTGAAATACGTACCGCATGAATACATCGAACTTATCGAAATTGCTAGGAACTCGACTCA
AGACAGAATCCTTGAGATGAAGGTAATGGAGTTCTTTATGAAGGTTTATGGATACCGAGGGAAGCATCTC
GGTGGATCACGAAAACCCGACGGAGCAATCTATACGGTGGGGAGCCCGATTGATTACGGAGTGATCGTCG
ACACGAAAGCCTACAGCGGTGGGTACAATCTTCCCATCGGGCAGGCAGATGAGATGCAACGTTATGTCGA
AGAAAATCAGACCAGGAACAAACACATCAATCCAAATGAGTGGTGGAAAGTGTATCCTTCATCAGTGACC
GAGTTTAAGTTTTTGTTTGTCTCTGGGCATTTCAAAGGCAACTATAAGGCCCAGCTCACACGGTTGAATC
ACATTACGAACTGCAATGGTGCGGTTTTGTCCGTAGAGGAACTGCTCATTGGTGGAGAAATGATCAAAGC
GGGAACTCTGACACTGGAAGAAGTCAGACGCAAGTTTAACAATGGCGAGATCAATTTCCGCTCATAAAAA
ATCAGCCTCGACTGTGCCTTCTAGTTGCCAGCCATCTGTTGTTTGCCCCTCCCCCGTGCCTTCCTTGACC
CTGGAAGGTGCCACTCCCACTGTCCTTTCCTAATAAAATGAGGAAATTGCATCACAACACTCAACCCTAT
CTCGGTCTATTCTTTTGATTTATAAGGGATTTTGCCGATTTCGGCCTATTGGTTAAAAAATGAGCTGATT
TAACAAAAATTTAACGCGAATTAATTCTGTGGAATGTGTGTCAGTTAGGGTGTGGAAAGTCCCCAGGCTC
CCCAGCAGGCAGAAGTATGCAAAGCATGCATCTCAATTAGTCAGCAACCAGGTGTGGAAAGTCCCCAGGC
TCCCCAGCAGGCAGAAGTATGCAAAGCATGCATCTCAATTAGTCAGCAACCATAGTCCCGCCCCTAACTC
CGCCCATCCCGCCCCTAACTCCGCCCAGTTCCGCCCATTCTCCGCCCCATGGCTGACTAATTTTTTTTAT
TTATGCAGAGGCCGAGGCCGCCTCTGCCTCTGAGCTATTCCAGAAGTAGTGAGGAGGCTTTTTTGGAGGC
CTAGGCTTTTGCAAAAAGCTCCCGGGAGCTTGTATATCCATTTTCGGATCTGATCAGCACGTGATGAAAA
AGCCTGAACTCACCGCGACGTCTGTCGAGAAGTTTCTGATCGAAAAGTTCGACAGCGTCTCCGACCTGAT
GCAGCTCTCGGAGGGCGAAGAATCTCGTGCTTTCAGCTTCGATGTAGGAGGGCGTGGATATGTCCTGCGG
GTAAATAGCTGCGCCGATGGTTTCTACAAAGATCGTTATGTTTATCGGCACTTTGCATCGGCCGCGCTCC
CGATTCCGGAAGTGCTTGACATTGGGGAATTCAGCGAGAGCCTGACCTATTGCATCTCCCGCCGTGCACA
GGGTGTCACGTTGCAAGACCTGCCTGAAACCGAACTGCCCGCTGTTCTGCAGCCGGTCGCGGAGGCCATG
GATGCGATCGCTGCGGCCGATCTTAGCCAGACGAGCGGGTTCGGCCCATTCGGACCGCAAGGAATCGGTC
AATACACTACATGGCGTGATTTCATATGCGCGATTGCTGATCCCCATGTGTATCACTGGCAAACTGTGAT
GGACGACACCGTCAGTGCGTCCGTCGCGCAGGCTCTCGATGAGCTGATGCTTTGGGCCGAGGACTGCCCC
GAAGTCCGGCACCTCGTGCACGCGGATTTCGGCTCCAACAATGTCCTGACGGACAATGGCCGCATAACAG
CGGTCATTGACTGGAGCGAGGCGATGTTCGGGGATTCCCAATACGAGGTCGCCAACATCTTCTTCTGGAG
GCCGTGGTTGGCTTGTATGGAGCAGCAGACGCGCTACTTCGAGCGGAGGCATCCGGAGCTTGCAGGATCG
CCGCGGCTCCGGGCGTATATGCTCCGCATTGGTCTTGACCAACTCTATCAGAGCTTGGTTGACGGCAATT
TCGATGATGCAGCTTGGGCGCAGGGTCGATGCGACGCAATCGTCCGATCCGGAGCCGGGACTGTCGGGCG
TACACAAATCGCCCGCAGAAGCGCGGCCGTCTGGACCGATGGCTGTGTAGAAGTACTCGCCGATAGTGGA
AACCGACGCCCCAGCACTCGTCCGAGGGCAAAGGAATAGCACGTGCTACGAGATTTCGATTCCACCGCCG
CCTTCTATGAAAGGTTGGGCTTCGGAATCGTTTTCCGGGACGCCGGCTGGATGATCCTCCAGCGCGGGGA
TCTCATGCTGGAGTTCTTCGCCCACCCCAACTTGTTTATTGCAGCTTATAATGGTTACAAATAAAGCAAT
AGCATCACAAATTTCACAAATAAAGCATTTTTTTCACTGCATTCTAGTTGTGGTTTGTCCAAACTCATCA
ATGTATCTTATCATGTCTGTATACCGTCGACCTCTAGCTAGAGCTTGGCGTAATCATGGTCATTACCAAT
GCTTAATCAGTGAGGCACCTATCTCAGCGATCTGTCTATTTCGTTCATCCATAGTTGCCTGACTCCCCGT
CGTGTAGATAACTACGATACGGGAGGGCTTACCATCTGGCCCCAGCGCTGCGATGATACCGCGAGAACCA
CGCTCACCGGCTCCGGATTTATCAGCAATAAACCAGCCAGCCGGAAGGGCCGAGCGCAGAAGTGGTCCTG
CAACTTTATCCGCCTCCATCCAGTCTATTAATTGTTGCCGGGAAGCTAGAGTAAGTAGTTCGCCAGTTAA
TAGTTTGCGCAACGTTGTTGCCATCGCTACAGGCATCGTGGTGTCACGCTCGTCGTTTGGTATGGCTTCA
TTCAGCTCCGGTTCCCAACGATCAAGGCGAGTTACATGATCCCCCATGTTGTGCAAAAAAGCGGTTAGCT
CCTTCGGTCCTCCGATCGTTGTCAGAAGTAAGTTGGCCGCAGTGTTATCACTCATGGTTATGGCAGCACT
GCATAATTCTCTTACTGTCATGCCATCCGTAAGATGCTTTTCTGTGACTGGTGAGTACTCAACCAAGTCA
TTCTGAGAATAGTGTATGCGGCGACCGAGTTGCTCTTGCCCGGCGTCAATACGGGATAATACCGCGCCAC
ATAGCAGAACTTTAAAAGTGCTCATCATTGGAAAACGTTCTTCGGGGCGAAAACTCTCAAGGATCTTACC
GCTGTTGAGATCCAGTTCGATGTAACCCACTCGTGCACCCAACTGATCTTCAGCATCTTTTACTTTCACC
AGCGTTTCTGGGTGAGCAAAAACAGGAAGGCAAAATGCCGCAAAAAAGGGAATAAGGGCGACACGGAAAT
GTTGAATACTCATATTCTTCCTTTTTCAATATTATTGAAGCATTTATCAGGGTTATTGTCTCATGAGCGG
ATACATATTTGAATGTATTTAGAAAAATAAACAAATAGGGGTCAGTGTTACAACCAATTAACCAATTCTG
AACATTATCGCGAGCCCATTTATACCTGAATATGGCTCATAACACCCCTTG
