>Addgene plasmid #32190 | pTALEN_v2 (NG) | addgene partial sequence | sequence record 62941 | CAT-F 5'-GTTTGTGATGGCTTCCATGTC-3'
ATGAATTACAACAGTACTGCGATGAGTGGCAGGGCGGGGCGTAAAGATCTGGATCCGGCTTACTAAAAGC
CAGATAACAGTATGCGTATTTGCGCGCTGATTTTTGCGGTATAAGAATATATACTGATATGTATACCCGA
AGTATGTCAAAAAGAGGTATGCTATGAAGCAGCGTATTACAGTGACAGTTGACAGCGACAGCTATCAGTT
GCTCAAGGCATATATGATGTCAATATCTCCGGTCTGGTAAGCACAACCATGCAGAATGAAGCCCGTCGTC
TGCGTGCCGAACGCTGGAAAGCGGAAAATCAGGAAGGGATGGCTGAGGTCGCCCGGTTTATTGAAATGAA
CGGCTCTTTTGCTGACGAGAACAGGGGCTGGTGAAATGCAGTTTAAGGTTTACACCTATAAAAGAGAGAG
CCGTTATCGTCTGTTTGTGGATGTACAGAGTGATATTATTGACACGCCCGGGCGACGGATGGTGATCCCC
CTGGCCAGTGCACGTCTGCTGTCAGATAAAGTCTCCCGTGAACTTTACCCGGTGGTGCATATCGGGGATG
AAAGCTGGCGCATGATGACCACCGATATGGCCAGTGTGCCGGTCTCCGTTATCGGGGAAGAAGTGGCTGA
TCTCAGCCACCGCGAAAATGACATCAAAAACGCCATTAACCTGATGTTCTGGGGAATATAAATGTCAGGC
TCCCTTATACACAGCCAGTCTGCAGGTCGACGGTCTCGACTCACGCCTGAGCAGGTAGTGGCTATTGCAT
CCAACGGAGGGGGCAGACCCGCACTGGAGTCAATCGTGGCCCAGCTTTCGAGGCCGGACCCCGCGCTGGC
CGCACTCACTAATGATCATCTTGTAGCGCTGGCCTGCCTCGGCGGACGACCCGCCTTGGATGCGGTGAAG
AAGGGGCTCCCGCACGCGCCTGCATTGATTAAGCGGACCAACAGAAGGATTCCCGAGAGGAC
