>Addgene plasmid #32190 | pTALEN_v2 (NG) | addgene partial sequence | sequence record 62978 | ccdB-Fwd 5'-GCATGATGACCACCGATATG-3'
GGTCTCCGTTATCGGGGAAGAAGTGGCTGATCTCAGCCACCGCGAAAATGACATCAAAAACGCCATTAAC
CTGATGTTCTGGGGAATATAAATGTCAGGCTCCCTTATACACAGCCAGTCTGCAGGTCGACGGTCTCGAC
TCACGCCTGAGCAGGTAGTGGCTATTGCATCCAACGGAGGGGGCAGACCCGCACTGGAGTCAATCGTGGC
CCAGCTTTCGAGGCCGGACCCCGCGCTGGCCGCACTCACTAATGATCATCTTGTAGCGCTGGCCTGCCTC
GGCGGACGACCCGCCTTGGATGCGGTGAAGAAGGGGCTCCCGCACGCGCCTGCATTGATTAAGCGGACCA
ACAGAAGGATTCCCGAGAGGACATCACATCGAGTGGCAGGTTCCCAACTCGTGAAGAGTGAACTTGAGGA
GAAAAAGTCGGAGCTGCGGCACAAATTGAAATACGTACCGCATGAATACATCGAACTTATCGAAATTGCT
AGGAACTCGACTCAAGACAGAATCCTTGAGATGAAGGTAATGGAGTTCTTTATGAAGGTTTATGGATACC
GAGGGAAGCATCTCGGTGGATCACGAAAACCCGACGGAGCAATCTATACGGTGGGGAGCCCGATTGATTA
CGGAGTGATCGTCGACACGAAAGCCTACAGCGGTGGGTACAATCTTCCCATCGGGCAGGCAGATGAGATG
CAACGTTATGTCGAAGAAAATCAGACCAGGAACAAACACATCAATCCAAATGAGTGGTGGAAAGTGTATC
CTTCATCAGTGACCGAGTTTAAGTTTTTGTTTGTCTCTGGGCATTTCAAAGGCAACTATAAGGCCCAGCT
CACACGGTTGAATCACATTACGAACTGCAATGGTGCGGTTTTGTCCGTAGAGGAACTGCTCATTGGTGGA
GAAATGATCAAAGCGGGAACTCTGACACTGGAAGAAGTCAGACGCAAGTTTAA
