>Addgene plasmid #32190 | pTALEN_v2 (NG) | addgene partial sequence | sequence record 62985 | CMV-F 5'-CGCAAATGGGCGGTAGGCGTG-3'
CTATATAAGCAGAGCTCTCTGGCTAACTAGAGAACCCACTGCTTACTGGCTTATCGAAATTAATACGACT
CACTATAGGGGCCACCATGGACTATAAGGACCACGACGGAGACTACAAGGATCATGATATTGATTACAAA
GACGATGACGATAAGATGGCCCCAAAGAAGAAGCGGAAGGTCGGTATCCACGGAGTCCCAGCAGCCGTAG
ATTTGAGAACTTTGGGATATTCACAGCAGCAGCAGGAAAAGATCAAGCCCAAAGTGAGGTCGACAGTCGC
GCAGCATCACGAAGCGCTGGTGGGTCATGGGTTTACACATGCCCACATCGTAGCCTTGTCGCAGCACCCT
GCAGCCCTTGGCACGGTCGCCGTCAAGTACCAGGACATGATTGCGGCGTTGCCGGAAGCCACACATGAGG
CGATCGTCGGTGTGGGGAAACAGTGGAGCGGAGCCCGAGCGCTTGAGGCCCTGTTGACGGTCGCGGGAGA
GCTGAGAGGGCCTCCCCTTCAGCTGGACACGGGCCAGTTGCTGAAGATCGCGAAGCGGGGAGGAGTCACG
GCGGTCGAGGCGGTGCACGCGTGGCGCAATGCGCTCACGGGAGCACCCCTCAACCTGACAGAGACCGCGG
CCGCATTAGGCACCCCAGGCTTTACACTTTATGCTTCCGGCTCGTATAATGTGTGGATTTTGAGTTAGGA
TCCGTCGAGATTTTCAGGAGCTAAGGAAGCTAAAATGGAGAAAAAAATCACTGGATATACCACCGTTGAT
ATATCCCAATGGCATCGTAAAGAACATTTTGAGGCATTTCAGTCAGTTGCTCAATGTACCTATAACCAGA
CCGTTCAGCTGGATATTACGGCCTTTTTAAAGACCGTAAAGAAAAATAAGCACAAGTTTTATCCGGCCTT
TATTCACATTCTTGCCCGCCTGATGAATGCTCATCCGGAATTCCGTATGGCAATGAAAGACGGTGAGCTG
GTGAT
